>Addgene plasmid #53843 | N6AMT1_pCSdest | addgene partial sequence | sequence record 94815 | CMV-F 5'-CGCAAATGGGCGGTAGGCGTG-3'
GCATGCTCGTTTAGGGAACCGCCATTCTGCCTGGGGACGTCGGAGCAAGCTTGATTTAGGTGACACTATA
GAATACAAGCTACTTGTTCTTTTTGCAGGATCCCATCGATTCGAATTCAAGGATCACAAGTTTGTACAAA
AAAGCAGGCACCATGGCAGGGGAGAACTTCGCTACGCCGTTCCACGGGCACGTGGGCCGCGGCGCCTTCA
GCGACGTGTACGAGCCCGCGGAGGACACGTTTCTGCTTTTGGACGCGCTCGAGGCAGCGGCTGCCGAACT
GGCAGGAGTGGAAATATGCCTGGAAGTAGGGTCAGGGTCTGGTGTAGTATCTGCATTCCTAGCCTCTATG
ATAGGCCCTCAGGCTTTGTACATGTGCACTGATATCAACCCTGAGGCAGCAGCTTGTACCCTAGAGACAG
CACGCTGTAACAAAGTTCACATTCAACCAGTTATTACAGATTTGGTAGGAAGTCACGGAATAGAGGCAGC
TTGGGCTGGTGGCAGAAATGGTCGGGAAGTCATGGACAGGTTTTTTCCCCTGGTTCCAGATCTCCTTTCA
CCAAGAGGATTATTCTATTTAGTTACCATTAAAGAAAACAACCCAGAAGAAATTTTGAAAATAATGAAGA
CAAAAGGTCTGCAAGGAACCACTGCACTTTCCAGACAAGCAGGCCAAGAAACTCTTTCAGTCCTCAAGTT
CACCAAGTCTTAGAACCCAGCTTTCTTGTACAAAGTGGTGATCCTCTCGAGCCTCTAGAACTATAGTGAG
TCGTATTACGTAGATCCAGACATGATAAGATACATTGATGAGTTTGGAC
