>Addgene plasmid #53843 | N6AMT1_pCSdest | addgene partial sequence | sequence record 95012 | EBV-rev 5'-GTGGTTTGTCCAAACTCATC-3'
TACGACTCACTATAGTTCTAGAGGCTCGAGAGGATCACCACTTTGTACAAGAAAGCTGGGTTCTAAGACT
TGGTGAACTTGAGGACTGAAAGAGTTTCTTGGCCTGCTTGTCTGGAAAGTGCAGTGGTTCCTTGCAGACC
TTTTGTCTTCATTATTTTCAAAATTTCTTCTGGGTTGTTTTCTTTAATGGTAACTAAATAGAATAATCCT
CTTGGTGAAAGGAGATCTGGAACCAGGGGAAAAAACCTGTCCATGACTTCCCGACCATTTCTGCCACCAG
CCCAAGCTGCCTCTATTCCGTGACTTCCTACCAAATCTGTAATAACTGGTTGAATGTGAACTTTGTTACA
GCGTGCTGTCTCTAGGGTACAAGCTGCTGCCTCAGGGTTGATATCAGTGCACATGTACAAAGCCTGAGGG
CCTATCATAGAGGCTAGGAATGCAGATACTACACCAGACCCTGACCCTACTTCCAGGCATATTTCCACTC
CTGCCAGTTCGGCAGCCGCTGCCTCGAGCGCGTCCAAAAGCAGAAACGTGTCCTCCGCGGGCTCGTACAC
GTCGCTGAAGGCGCCGCGGCCCACGTGCCCGTGGAACGGCGTAGCGAAGTTCTCCCCTGCCATGGTGCCT
GCTTTTTTGTACAAACTTGTGATCCTTGAATTCGAATCGATGGGATCCTGCAAAAAGAACAAGTAGCTTG
TATTCTATAGTGTCACCTAAATCAAGCTTGCTCCGACGTCCCCAGGCAGAATGGCGGTTCCCTAAACGAG
CATTGCTTATATAGACCTCCCATTA
