[The description below was written by a language model from this plasmid's Addgene catalogue record.]
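Description:
N6AMT1_pCSdest is an expression clone carrying the human N6AMT1 coding sequence (also known as HEMK2, KMT9 or C21orf127), a chromosome 21 gene, in the pCSDest backbone. pCSDest is a Gateway destination version of the pCS2-type vector family, and the roughly 561 bp insert was introduced by Gateway recombination, so the open reading frame is expected to be flanked by the attB recombination scars left by that reaction. The depositor's comment gives a cDNA clone accession, which presumably identifies the source of the insert. The record classifies the plasmid as a mammalian expression vector. It is maintained in E. coli as a high-copy plasmid under ampicillin selection. No epitope tags, fusion partners or reporters are recorded.

Two promoters are listed upstream of the insert, CMV and SP6, and they serve different purposes. The CMV promoter drives constitutive transcription by RNA polymerase II when the plasmid DNA is introduced into vertebrate cells. The SP6 phage promoter allows in vitro synthesis of sense mRNA from the template, the usual way pCS2-derived constructs are used for microinjection into embryos. This fits the associated publication, which surveyed the effects of expressing human chromosome 21 genes on early zebrafish development. The construct appears to be one member of a clone set built for such overexpression screening, relevant to understanding gene dosage effects in trisomy 21. No feature table was supplied, so details such as the polyadenylation signal and the origin of replication cannot be confirmed from the record.
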