Addgene plasmid #53843: N6AMT1_pCSdest
Depositing lab: Roger Reeves. Depositing organization: Johns Hopkins University and School of Medicine. Publication: Survey of Human Chromosome 21 Gene Expression Effects on Early Development in Danio rerio. Edie S, Zaghloul NA, Leitch CC, Klinedinst DK, Lebron J, Thole JF, McCallion AS, Katsanis N, Reeves RH. G3 (Bethesda). 2018 Jul 2;8(7):2215-2223. doi: 10.1534/g3.118.200144. PubMed 29760202.
Backbone
  Vector backbone: pCSDest
  Backbone manufacturer: Lawson Lab (Addgene Plasmid 22423)
  Backbone size w/o insert (bp): 4095
  Vector type: Mammalian Expression
Growth in bacteria
  Bacterial resistance: Ampicillin, 100 μg/mL
  Growth temperature: 37°C
  Growth strain: Top10
  Copy number: High Copy
Gene/Insert
  Gene/Insert name: N6AMT1
  Species: H. sapiens (human)
  Insert size (bp): 561
  Entrez Gene: N6AMT1 (a.k.a. C21orf127, HEMK2, KMT9, MTQ2, N6AMT, PRED28, PrmC, m.HsaHemK2P)
  Promoter: SP6 and CMV
  Cloning method: Gateway Cloning
  Sequencing primers: 5′ CMV-F; 3′ EBV-Rev
Terms and licenses: Academic/Nonprofit Terms; Industry Terms
Depositor comments: BC011554
How to cite: N6AMT1_pCSdest was a gift from Roger Reeves (Addgene plasmid # 53843 ; http://n2t.net/addgene:53843 ; RRID:Addgene_53843)
